Addgene plasmid #75265: pcDNA3.1(+)-TTF-1-AD1-deletion
Purpose: Expresses a deletion mutant of human TTF-1 lacking the activation domain 1
Depositing lab: David Mu. Depositing organization: Pennsylvania State University, College of Medicine. Publication: Occludin is a direct target of thyroid transcription factor-1 (TTF-1/NKX2-1). Runkle EA, Rice SJ, Qi J, Masser D, Antonetti DA, Winslow MM, Mu D. J Biol Chem. 2012 Aug 17;287(34):28790-801. doi: 10.1074/jbc.M112.367987. Epub 2012 Jul 2. PubMed 22761434.
Backbone
  Vector backbone: pcDNA3.1(+)
  Backbone manufacturer: Invitrogen
  Vector type: Mammalian Expression
  Selectable markers: Neomycin (select with G418)
Growth in bacteria
  Bacterial resistance: Ampicillin, 100 μg/mL
  Growth temperature: 37°C
  Growth strain: DH5alpha
  Copy number: Unknown
Gene/Insert
  Gene/Insert name: TTF-1
  Species: H. sapiens (human)
  Mutation: AD1 (activation domain 1) deleted
  Entrez Gene: NKX2-1 (a.k.a. BCH, BHC, NK-2, NKX2.1, NKX2A, NMTC1, T/EBP, TEBP, TITF1, TTF-1, TTF1)
  Tag / fusion protein: none
  Cloning method: Restriction Enzyme; 5′ cloning site Xho I (not destroyed); 3′ cloning site Xho I (not destroyed)
  Sequencing primers: 5′ TAA TAC GAC TCA CTA TAG G; 3′ TAG AAG GCA CAG TCG AGG
Terms and licenses: Academic/Nonprofit Terms; Industry Terms: Not Available to Industry
How to cite: pcDNA3.1(+)-TTF-1-AD1-deletion was a gift from David Mu (Addgene plasmid # 75265 ; http://n2t.net/addgene:75265 ; RRID:Addgene_75265)
