[The description below was written by a language model from this plasmid's Addgene catalogue record and pLannotate feature annotations shown in this document.]
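Description:
pcDNA3.1(+)-TTF-1-AD1-deletion is a mammalian expression plasmid built on the Invitrogen pcDNA3.1(+) backbone, about 6.4 kb in the assembled sequence. It is propagated in E. coli through a high-copy ColE1/pUC-type origin and selected with ampicillin via the β-lactamase gene and its native promoter. An f1 origin is also present, which permits single-stranded DNA production. For selection in mammalian cells, a neomycin phosphotransferase gene sits between the SV40 enhancer/early promoter and an SV40 polyadenylation signal, allowing G418 selection of stable transfectants. The annotation software also flagged several short fragments (bom, lac promoter/operator, lacI, ble, a truncated HIV-1 LTR match). These appear to be backbone remnants or partial sequence matches rather than functional parts of the design.

The payload is a human TTF-1 (NKX2-1) coding sequence from which activation domain 1 has been deleted. The feature table annotates it as a partial NKX2-1 CDS of roughly 940 bp, consistent with a truncated protein. It carries no tag or fusion partner and was cloned into an XhoI site that is retained on both sides of the insert. Transcription is driven by the CMV immediate-early enhancer and promoter and terminated by the bovine growth hormone polyadenylation signal. A T7 promoter upstream of the insert allows in vitro transcription and serves as a sequencing primer site. NKX2-1 is a homeodomain transcription factor active in thyroid and lung epithelium. This deletion mutant is suited to comparison with the full-length protein, to test how much AD1 contributes to activation of target genes. The associated publication identifies occludin as one direct target.
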