Features (pLannotate 1.2.2; 20 found; start..end, strand, type, name):
     28..80      -  misc_feature   bom (fragment): basis of mobility region from pBR322
    235..614     +  enhancer       CMV enhancer: human cytomegalovirus immediate early enhancer
    615..818     +  promoter       CMV promoter: human cytomegalovirus (CMV) immediate early promoter
    814..847     +  LTR            5' LTR (truncated) (fragment): truncated 5' long terminal repeat (LTR) from HIV-1
    863..881     +  promoter       T7 promoter: promoter for bacteriophage T7 RNA polymerase
    994..1935    +  CDS            NKX2-1 (fragment): NKX21_HUMAN - Also known as NKX2A, TITF1, TTF1. Experimental evidence at protein level: Swiss-Prot protein existence level 1. Transcription factor that binds and activates the promoter of thyroid specific genes such as thyroglobulin, thyroperoxidase, and thyrotropin receptor. Crucial in the maintenance of the thyroid differentiation phenotype. May play a role in lung development and surfactant homeostasis. Forms a regulatory loop with GRHL2 that coordinates lung epithelial cell morphogenesis and differentiation. Activates the transcription of GNRHR and plays a role in enhancing the circadian o
   1982..2206    +  polyA_signal   bGH poly(A) signal: bovine growth hormone polyadenylation signal
   2210..2231    +  promoter       SV40 promoter (fragment): SV40 enhancer and early promoter
   2252..2680    +  rep_origin     f1 ori (sequence partly withheld): f1 bacteriophage origin of replication; arrow indicates direction of (+) strand synthesis
   2694..3023    +  promoter       SV40 promoter: SV40 enhancer and early promoter
   3090..3881    +  CDS            neo: KKA2_KLEPN - Also known as kan, nptII. Experimental evidence at protein level: Swiss-Prot protein existence level 1. Resistance to kanamycin, neomycin, paromomycin, ribostamycin, butirosin and gentamicin B. From Klebsiella pneumoniae.
   3905..4063    +  CDS            ble (fragment): BLE_KLEPN - Experimental evidence at protein level: Swiss-Prot protein existence level 1. Binding protein with a strong affinity to the bleomycin family of antibiotics. Binds to CL990; an antimitotic-antibiotic compound. From Klebsiella pneumoniae.
   4058..4179    +  polyA_signal   SV40 poly(A) signal: SV40 polyadenylation signal
   4252..4268    -  protein_bind   lac operator: The lac repressor binds to the lac operator to inhibit transcription in E. coli. This inhibition can be relieved by adding lactose or isopropyl-β-D-thiogalactopyranoside (IPTG). lac repressor encoded by lacI
   4276..4306    -  promoter       lac promoter: promoter for the E. coli lac operon
   4321..4342    -  protein_bind   CAP binding site: CAP binding activates transcription in the presence of cAMP. E. coli catabolite activator protein
   4355..4447    -  CDS            lacI (fragment): lac repressor; lacI; The lac repressor binds to the lac operator to inhibit transcription in E. coli. This inhibition can be relieved by adding lactose or isopropyl-β-D-thiogalactopyranoside (IPTG).
   4630..5215    -  rep_origin     ori: high-copy-number ColE1/pMB1/pBR322/pUC origin of replication
   5386..6246    -  CDS            AmpR: β-lactamase; bla; confers resistance to ampicillin, carbenicillin, and related antibiotics
   6247..6351    -  promoter       AmpR promoter: bla
>Addgene plasmid #75265 | pcDNA3.1(+)-TTF-1-AD1-deletion | addgene full sequence | sequence record 147271 | Addgene assembled sequence
GACGGATCGGGAGATCTCCCGATCCCCTATGGTGCACTCTCAGTACAATCTGCTCTGATGCCGCATAGTT
AAGCCAGTATCTGCTCCCTGCTTGTGTGTTGGAGGTCGCTGAGTAGTGCGCGAGCAAAATTTAAGCTACA
ACAAGGCAAGGCTTGACCGACAATTGCATGAAGAATCTGCTTAGGGTTAGGCGTTTTGCGCTGCTTCGCG
ATGTACGGGCCAGATATACGCGTTGACATTGATTATTGACTAGTTATTAATAGTAATCAATTACGGGGTC
ATTAGTTCATAGCCCATATATGGAGTTCCGCGTTACATAACTTACGGTAAATGGCCCGCCTGGCTGACCG
CCCAACGACCCCCGCCCATTGACGTCAATAATGACGTATGTTCCCATAGTAACGCCAATAGGGACTTTCC
ATTGACGTCAATGGGTGGAGTATTTACGGTAAACTGCCCACTTGGCAGTACATCAAGTGTATCATATGCC
AAGTACGCCCCCTATTGACGTCAATGACGGTAAATGGCCCGCCTGGCATTATGCCCAGTACATGACCTTA
TGGGACTTTCCTACTTGGCAGTACATCTACGTATTAGTCATCGCTATTACCATGGTGATGCGGTTTTGGC
AGTACATCAATGGGCGTGGATAGCGGTTTGACTCACGGGGATTTCCAAGTCTCCACCCCATTGACGTCAA
TGGGAGTTTGTTTTGGCACCAAAATCAACGGGACTTTCCAAAATGTCGTAACAACTCCGCCCCATTGACG
CAAATGGGCGGTAGGCGTGTACGGTGGGAGGTCTATATAAGCAGAGCTCTCTGGCTAACTAGAGAACCCA
CTGCTTACTGGCTTATCGAAATTAATACGACTCACTATAGGGAGACCCAAGCTGGCTAGCGTTTAAACTT
AAGCTTGGTACCGAGCTCGGATCCACTAGTCCAGTGTGGTGGAATTCTGCAGATATCCAGCACAGTGGCG
GCCGCTCGAGACCATGTCGATGAGTCCAAAGCACACGACTCCGTTCTCAGTGTCTGACATCTTGAGTCCC
CTGGAGGAAAGCTACAAGAAAGTGGGCATGGAGGGCGGCGGCCTCGGGGCTCCGCTGGCGGCGTACAGGC
AGGGCCAGGCGGCACCGCCAACAGCGGCCATGCAGCAGCACGCCGTGGGGCACCACGGGGTGACCTCCCC
CGCCATCTCCCGCTTCATGGGCCCGGCGAGCGGCATGAACATGAGCGGCATGGGCGGCCTGGGCTCGCTG
GGGGACGTGAGCAAGAACATGGCCCCGCTGCCAAGCGCGCCGCGCAGGAAGCGCCGGGTGCTCTTCTCGC
AGGCGCAGGTGTACGAGCTGGAGCGACGCTTCAAGCAACAGAAGTACCTGTCGGCGCCGGAGCGCGAGCA
CCTGGCCAGCATGATCCACCTGACGCCCACGCAGGTCAAGATCTGGTTCCAGAACCACCGCTACAAAATG
AAGCGCCAGGCCAAGGACAAGGCGGCGCAGCAGCAACTGCAGCAGGACAGCGGCGGCGGCGGGGGCGGCG
GGGGCACCGGGTGCCCGCAGCAGCAACAGGCTCAGCAGCAGTCGCCGCGACGCGTGGCGGTGCCGGTCCT
GGTGAAAGACGGCAAACCGTGCCAGGCGGGTGCCCCCGCGCCGGGCGCCGCCAGCCTACAAGGCCACGCG
CAGCAGCAGGCGCAGCACCAGGCGCAGGCCGCGCAGGCGGCGGCAGCGGCCATCTCCGTGGGCAGCGGTG
GCGCCGGCCTTGGCGCACACCCGGGCCACCAGCCAGGCAGCGCAGGCCAGTCTCCGGACCTGGCGCACCA
CGCCGCCAGCCCCGCGGCGCTGCAGGGCCAGGTATCCAGCCTGTCCCACCTGAACTCCTCGGGCTCGGAC
TACGGCACCATGTCCTGCTCCACCTTGCTATACGGTCGGACCTGGTGACTCGAGTCTAGAGGGCCCGTTT
AAACCCGCTGATCAGCCTCGACTGTGCCTTCTAGTTGCCAGCCATCTGTTGTTTGCCCCTCCCCCGTGCC
TTCCTTGACCCTGGAAGGTGCCACTCCCACTGTCCTTTCCTAATAAAATGAGGAAATTGCATCGCATTGT
CTGAGTAGGTGTCATTCTATTCTGGGGGGTGGGGTGGGGCAGGACAGCAAGGGGGAGGATTGGGAAGACA
ATAGCAGGCATGCTGGGGATGCGGTGGGCTCTATGGCTTCTGAGGCGGAAAGAACCAGCTGGGGCTCTAG
GGGGTATCCCC
[124 nt withheld, positions 2252-2375]
C
[91 nt withheld, positions 2377-2467]
A
[49 nt withheld, positions 2469-2517]
CCTTTGACGTTGGAGTCCACGTTCTTT
[37 nt withheld, positions 2545-2581]
ACCCTATCTCGGTCTATTCTTTTGATTTATAAGGGATTTTGCCGATTTCGGCCTATTGGTTAAAAAATGA
GCTGATTTAACAAAAATTTAACGCGAATTAATTCTGTGGAATGTGTGTCAGTTAGGGTGTGGAAAGTCCC
CAGGCTCCCCAGCAGGCAGAAGTATGCAAAGCATGCATCTCAATTAGTCAGCAACCAGGTGTGGAAAGTC
CCCAGGCTCCCCAGCAGGCAGAAGTATGCAAAGCATGCATCTCAATTAGTCAGCAACCATAGTCCCGCCC
CTAACTCCGCCCATCCCGCCCCTAACTCCGCCCAGTTCCGCCCATTCTCCGCCCCATGGCTGACTAATTT
TTTTTATTTATGCAGAGGCCGAGGCCGCCTCTGCCTCTGAGCTATTCCAGAAGTAGTGAGGAGGCTTTTT
TGGAGGCCTAGGCTTTTGCAAAAAGCTCCCGGGAGCTTGTATATCCATTTTCGGATCTGATCAAGAGACA
GGATGAGGATCGTTTCGCATGATTGAACAAGATGGATTGCACGCAGGTTCTCCGGCCGCTTGGGTGGAGA
GGCTATTCGGCTATGACTGGGCACAACAGACAATCGGCTGCTCTGATGCCGCCGTGTTCCGGCTGTCAGC
GCAGGGGCGCCCGGTTCTTTTTGTCAAGACCGACCTGTCCGGTGCCCTGAATGAACTGCAGGACGAGGCA
GCGCGGCTATCGTGGCTGGCCACGACGGGCGTTCCTTGCGCAGCTGTGCTCGACGTTGTCACTGAAGCGG
GAAGGGACTGGCTGCTATTGGGCGAAGTGCCGGGGCAGGATCTCCTGTCATCTCACCTTGCTCCTGCCGA
GAAAGTATCCATCATGGCTGATGCAATGCGGCGGCTGCATACGCTTGATCCGGCTACCTGCCCATTCGAC
CACCAAGCGAAACATCGCATCGAGCGAGCACGTACTCGGATGGAAGCCGGTCTTGTCGATCAGGATGATC
TGGACGAAGAGCATCAGGGGCTCGCGCCAGCCGAACTGTTCGCCAGGCTCAAGGCGCGCATGCCCGACGG
CGAGGATCTCGTCGTGACCCATGGCGATGCCTGCTTGCCGAATATCATGGTGGAAAATGGCCGCTTTTCT
GGATTCATCGACTGTGGCCGGCTGGGTGTGGCGGACCGCTATCAGGACATAGCGTTGGCTACCCGTGATA
TTGCTGAAGAGCTTGGCGGCGAATGGGCTGACCGCTTCCTCGTGCTTTACGGTATCGCCGCTCCCGATTC
GCAGCGCATCGCCTTCTATCGCCTTCTTGACGAGTTCTTCTGAGCGGGACTCTGGGGTTCGAAATGACCG
ACCAAGCGACGCCCAACCTGCCATCACGAGATTTCGATTCCACCGCCGCCTTCTATGAAAGGTTGGGCTT
CGGAATCGTTTTCCGGGACGCCGGCTGGATGATCCTCCAGCGCGGGGATCTCATGCTGGAGTTCTTCGCC
CACCCCAACTTGTTTATTGCAGCTTATAATGGTTACAAATAAAGCAATAGCATCACAAATTTCACAAATA
AAGCATTTTTTTCACTGCATTCTAGTTGTGGTTTGTCCAAACTCATCAATGTATCTTATCATGTCTGTAT
ACCGTCGACCTCTAGCTAGAGCTTGGCGTAATCATGGTCATAGCTGTTTCCTGTGTGAAATTGTTATCCG
CTCACAATTCCACACAACATACGAGCCGGAAGCATAAAGTGTAAAGCCTGGGGTGCCTAATGAGTGAGCT
AACTCACATTAATTGCGTTGCGCTCACTGCCCGCTTTCCAGTCGGGAAACCTGTCGTGCCAGCTGCATTA
ATGAATCGGCCAACGCGCGGGGAGAGGCGGTTTGCGTATTGGGCGCTCTTCCGCTTCCTCGCTCACTGAC
TCGCTGCGCTCGGTCGTTCGGCTGCGGCGAGCGGTATCAGCTCACTCAAAGGCGGTAATACGGTTATCCA
CAGAATCAGGGGATAACGCAGGAAAGAACATGTGAGCAAAAGGCCAGCAAAAGGCCAGGAACCGTAAAAA
GGCCGCGTTGCTGGCGTTTTTCCATAGGCTCCGCCCCCCTGACGAGCATCACAAAAATCGACGCTCAAGT
CAGAGGTGGCGAAACCCGACAGGACTATAAAGATACCAGGCGTTTCCCCCTGGAAGCTCCCTCGTGCGCT
CTCCTGTTCCGACCCTGCCGCTTACCGGATACCTGTCCGCCTTTCTCCCTTCGGGAAGCGTGGCGCTTTC
TCATAGCTCACGCTGTAGGTATCTCAGTTCGGTGTAGGTCGTTCGCTCCAAGCTGGGCTGTGTGCACGAA
CCCCCCGTTCAGCCCGACCGCTGCGCCTTATCCGGTAACTATCGTCTTGAGTCCAACCCGGTAAGACACG
ACTTATCGCCACTGGCAGCAGCCACTGGTAACAGGATTAGCAGAGCGAGGTATGTAGGCGGTGCTACAGA
GTTCTTGAAGTGGTGGCCTAACTACGGCTACACTAGAAGAACAGTATTTGGTATCTGCGCTCTGCTGAAG
CCAGTTACCTTCGGAAAAAGAGTTGGTAGCTCTTGATCCGGCAAACAAACCACCGCTGGTAGCGGTTTTT
TTGTTTGCAAGCAGCAGATTACGCGCAGAAAAAAAGGATCTCAAGAAGATCCTTTGATCTTTTCTACGGG
GTCTGACGCTCAGTGGAACGAAAACTCACGTTAAGGGATTTTGGTCATGAGATTATCAAAAAGGATCTTC
ACCTAGATCCTTTTAAATTAAAAATGAAGTTTTAAATCAATCTAAAGTATATATGAGTAAACTTGGTCTG
ACAGTTACCAATGCTTAATCAGTGAGGCACCTATCTCAGCGATCTGTCTATTTCGTTCATCCATAGTTGC
CTGACTCCCCGTCGTGTAGATAACTACGATACGGGAGGGCTTACCATCTGGCCCCAGTGCTGCAATGATA
CCGCGAGACCCACGCTCACCGGCTCCAGATTTATCAGCAATAAACCAGCCAGCCGGAAGGGCCGAGCGCA
GAAGTGGTCCTGCAACTTTATCCGCCTCCATCCAGTCTATTAATTGTTGCCGGGAAGCTAGAGTAAGTAG
TTCGCCAGTTAATAGTTTGCGCAACGTTGTTGCCATTGCTACAGGCATCGTGGTGTCACGCTCGTCGTTT
GGTATGGCTTCATTCAGCTCCGGTTCCCAACGATCAAGGCGAGTTACATGATCCCCCATGTTGTGCAAAA
AAGCGGTTAGCTCCTTCGGTCCTCCGATCGTTGTCAGAAGTAAGTTGGCCGCAGTGTTATCACTCATGGT
TATGGCAGCACTGCATAATTCTCTTACTGTCATGCCATCCGTAAGATGCTTTTCTGTGACTGGTGAGTAC
TCAACCAAGTCATTCTGAGAATAGTGTATGCGGCGACCGAGTTGCTCTTGCCCGGCGTCAATACGGGATA
ATACCGCGCCACATAGCAGAACTTTAAAAGTGCTCATCATTGGAAAACGTTCTTCGGGGCGAAAACTCTC
AAGGATCTTACCGCTGTTGAGATCCAGTTCGATGTAACCCACTCGTGCACCCAACTGATCTTCAGCATCT
TTTACTTTCACCAGCGTTTCTGGGTGAGCAAAAACAGGAAGGCAAAATGCCGCAAAAAAGGGAATAAGGG
CGACACGGAAATGTTGAATACTCATACTCTTCCTTTTTCAATATTATTGAAGCATTTATCAGGGTTATTG
TCTCATGAGCGGATACATATTTGAATGTATTTAGAAAAATAAACAAATAGGGGTTCCGCGCACATTTCCC
CGAAAAGTGCCACCTGACGTC
