>Addgene plasmid #75265 | pcDNA3.1(+)-TTF-1-AD1-deletion | depositor partial sequence | sequence record 142297 | TTF-1 AD1 deletion mutant insert
ATGTCGATGAGTCCAAAGCACACGACTCCGTTCTCAGTGTCTGACATCTTGAGTCCCCTGGAGGAAAGCT
ACAAGAAAGTGGGCATGGAGGGCGGCGGCCTCGGGGCTCCGCTGGCGGCGTACAGGCAGGGCCAGGCGGC
ACCGCCAACAGCGGCCATGCAGCAGCACGCCGTGGGGCACCACGGGGTGACCTCCCCCGCCATCTCCCGC
TTCATGGGCCCGGCGAGCGGCATGAACATGAGCGGCATGGGCGGCCTGGGCTCGCTGGGGGACGTGAGCA
AGAACATGGCCCCGCTGCCAAGCGCGCCGCGCAGGAAGCGCCGGGTGCTCTTCTCGCAGGCGCAGGTGTA
CGAGCTGGAGCGACGCTTCAAGCAACAGAAGTACCTGTCGGCGCCGGAGCGCGAGCACCTGGCCAGCATG
ATCCACCTGACGCCCACGCAGGTCAAGATCTGGTTCCAGAACCACCGCTACAAAATGAAGCGCCAGGCCA
AGGACAAGGCGGCGCAGCAGCAACTGCAGCAGGACAGCGGCGGCGGCGGGGGCGGCGGGGGCACCGGGTG
CCCGCAGCAGCAACAGGCTCAGCAGCAGTCGCCGCGACGCGTGGCGGTGCCGGTCCTGGTGAAAGACGGC
AAACCGTGCCAGGCGGGTGCCCCCGCGCCGGGCGCCGCCAGCCTACAAGGCCACGCGCAGCAGCAGGCGC
AGCACCAGGCGCAGGCCGCGCAGGCGGCGGCAGCGGCCATCTCCGTGGGCAGCGGTGGCGCCGGCCTTGG
CGCACACCCGGGCCACCAGCCAGGCAGCGCAGGCCAGTCTCCGGACCTGGCGCACCACGCCGCCAGCCCC
GCGGCGCTGCAGGGCCAGGTATCCAGCCTGTCCCACCTGAACTCCTCGGGCTCGGACTACGGCACCATGT
CCTGCTCCACCTTGCTATACGGTCGGACCTGGTGA
