>Addgene plasmid #75265 | pcDNA3.1(+)-TTF-1-AD1-deletion | addgene partial sequence | sequence record 146565 | CMV-F 5'-CGCAAATGGGCGGTAGGCGTG-3'
GGGAGACCCAAGCTGGCTAGCGTTTAAACTTAAGCTTGGTACCGAGCTCGGATCCACTAGTCCAGTGTGG
TGGAATTCTGCAGATATCCAGCACAGTGGCGGCCGCTCGAGACCATGTCGATGAGTCCAAAGCACACGAC
TCCGTTCTCAGTGTCTGACATCTTGAGTCCCCTGGAGGAAAGCTACAAGAAAGTGGGCATGGAGGGCGGC
GGCCTCGGGGCTCCGCTGGCGGCGTACAGGCAGGGCCAGGCGGCACCGCCAACAGCGGCCATGCAGCAGC
ACGCCGTGGGGCACCACGGGGTGACCTCCCCCGCCATCTCCCGCTTCATGGGCCCGGCGAGCGGCATGAA
CATGAGCGGCATGGGCGGCCTGGGCTCGCTGGGGGACGTGAGCAAGAACATGGCCCCGCTGCCAAGCGCG
CCGCGCAGGAAGCGCCGGGTGCTCTTCTCGCAGGCGCAGGTGTACGAGCTGGAGCGACGCTTCAAGCAAC
AGAAGTACCTGTCGGCGCCGGAGCGCGAGCACCTGGCCAGCATGATCCACCTGACGCCCACGCAGGTCAA
GATCTGGTTCCAGAACCACCGCTACAAAATGAAGCGCCAGGCCAAGGACAAGGCGGCGCA
