>Addgene plasmid #75265 | pcDNA3.1(+)-TTF-1-AD1-deletion | addgene partial sequence | sequence record 147270 | BGH-rev 5'-TAGAAGGCACAGTCGAGG-3'
TCGAGTCACCAGGTCCGACCGTATAGCAAGGTGGAGCAGGACATGGTGCCGTAGTCCGAGCCCGAGGAGT
TCAGGTGGGACAGGCTGGATACCTGGCCCTGCAGCGCCGCGGGGCTGGCGGCGTGGTGCGCCAGGTCCGG
AGACTGGCCTGCGCTGCCTGGCTGGTGGCCCGGGTGTGCGCCAAGGCCGGCGCCACCGCTGCCCACGGAG
ATGGCCGCTGCCGCCGCCTGCGCGGCCTGCGCCTGGTGCTGCGCCTGCTGCTGCGCGTGGCCTTGTAGGC
TGGCGGCGCCCGGCGCGGGGGCACCCGCCTGGCACGGTTTGCCGTCTTTCACCAGGACCGGCACCGCCAC
GCGTCGCGGCGACTGCTGCTGAGCCTGTTGCTGCTGCGGNCACCCGGTGCCCCCGCCGCCCCCGCCGCCG
CCGCTGTCCTGCTGCAGTTNCTGCTGCGCCGCCTTGTCCTTGGCCTGGCGCTTCATTTTGTAGCGGTGGT
TCTGGAACCAGATCTTGACCTGCGTGGGCGTCAGGTGGATCATGCTGGCCAGGTGCTCGCGCTCCGGCGC
CGACAGGTACTTCTGTTGCTTGAAGCGTCGCTCCAGCTCGTACACCTGC
